Addgene plasmid #23960: Zahra78-79
Depositing lab: Lawrence Cohen. Depositing organization: Yale University.
Backbone
  Vector backbone: pcDNA3.1+
  Backbone manufacturer: Invitrogen
  Backbone size w/o insert (bp): 5428
  Vector type: Mammalian Expression
  Selectable markers: Hygromycin
Growth in bacteria
  Bacterial resistance: Ampicillin, 100 μg/mL
  Growth temperature: 37°C
  Growth strain: DH5alpha
  Copy number: High Copy
Gene/Insert
  Gene/Insert name: VSP
  Species: D. rerio (zebrafish)
  Insert size (bp): 2000
  Mutation: R153Q T156R
  Entrez Gene: tpte (a.k.a. tpip, vsp, wu:fd20e11, wu:fi24b06)
  Tag / fusion protein: Citrulline; Cerulean
  Cloning method: Restriction Enzyme
  Sequencing primers: 5′ CMV-F; 3′ BGH-rev
Terms and licenses: Academic/Nonprofit Terms; Industry Terms: Not Available to Industry
How to cite: Zahra78-79 was a gift from Lawrence Cohen (Addgene plasmid # 23960 ; http://n2t.net/addgene:23960 ; RRID:Addgene_23960)
