[The description below was written by a language model from this plasmid's Addgene catalogue record and pLannotate feature annotations shown in this document.]
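Description:
Zahra78-79 is a mammalian expression plasmid built on the Invitrogen pcDNA3.1+ backbone in its hygromycin-selectable form. It is propagated in E. coli as a high-copy plasmid through a ColE1/pUC-type origin and selected with ampicillin via the β-lactamase gene. An f1 origin is also present. For selection in mammalian cells, an SV40 enhancer/early promoter drives the hygromycin phosphotransferase gene, which is terminated by an SV40 polyadenylation signal.

The payload sits between the human CMV immediate-early enhancer/promoter and the bovine growth hormone polyadenylation signal. A T7 promoter lies just upstream of the insert. The catalogue lists the insert as the zebrafish voltage-sensing phosphatase (VSP, gene tpte) carrying the R153Q and T156R substitutions. It is fused to two fluorescent proteins. The record names these as Cerulean and "Citrulline", and the latter evidently refers to Citrine, since the feature table annotates mCerulean followed almost immediately by mCitrine in the same orientation. The VSP coding sequence itself is not annotated. However, an unannotated stretch of roughly 600 nt between the T7 promoter and mCerulean is where it would sit, which suggests that only part of the protein is included, placed N-terminal to the tandem cyan/yellow pair. The record does not say which VSP residues are retained.

A voltage-sensor protein linked to a Cerulean/Citrine pair is the arrangement used for FRET-based genetically encoded voltage indicators. The two point mutations fall within the stated VSP insert and may tune its voltage response. The record itself gives no explicit purpose, so this use is inferred. The short HIV-1 LTR, ble, lacI and bom fragments in the table are most likely minor annotation hits to backbone sequence rather than functional elements.
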