Features (pLannotate 1.2.2; 21 found; start..end, strand, type, name):
     28..80      -  misc_feature   bom (fragment): basis of mobility region from pBR322
    235..614     +  enhancer       CMV enhancer: human cytomegalovirus immediate early enhancer
    615..818     +  promoter       CMV promoter: human cytomegalovirus (CMV) immediate early promoter
    814..847     +  LTR            5' LTR (truncated) (fragment): truncated 5' long terminal repeat (LTR) from HIV-1
    863..881     +  promoter       T7 promoter: promoter for bacteriophage T7 RNA polymerase
   1495..2193    +  CDS            mCerulean: mCerulean is a basic (constitutively fluorescent) cyan fluorescent protein published in 2005, derived from Aequorea victoria. It is reported to be a very rapidly-maturing monomer.
   2197..2913    +  CDS            mCitrine: mCitrine is a basic (constitutively fluorescent) yellow fluorescent protein published in 2001, derived from Aequorea victoria.
   2994..3218    +  polyA_signal   bGH poly(A) signal: bovine growth hormone polyadenylation signal
   3222..3243    +  promoter       SV40 promoter (fragment): SV40 enhancer and early promoter
   3264..3692    +  rep_origin     f1 ori (sequence partly withheld): f1 bacteriophage origin of replication; arrow indicates direction of (+) strand synthesis
   3706..4035    +  promoter       SV40 promoter: SV40 enhancer and early promoter
   4084..5109    +  CDS            HygR: aminoglycoside phosphotransferase from E. coli; aph(4)-Ia; confers resistance to hygromycin
   5119..5244    +  CDS            ble (fragment): BLE_KLEPN - Experimental evidence at protein level: Swiss-Prot protein existence level 1. Binding protein with a strong affinity to the bleomycin family of antibiotics. Binds to CL990; an antimitotic-antibiotic compound. From Klebsiella pneumoniae.
   5239..5360    +  polyA_signal   SV40 poly(A) signal: SV40 polyadenylation signal
   5433..5449    -  protein_bind   lac operator: The lac repressor binds to the lac operator to inhibit transcription in E. coli. This inhibition can be relieved by adding lactose or isopropyl-β-D-thiogalactopyranoside (IPTG). lac repressor encoded by lacI
   5457..5487    -  promoter       lac promoter: promoter for the E. coli lac operon
   5502..5523    -  protein_bind   CAP binding site: CAP binding activates transcription in the presence of cAMP. E. coli catabolite activator protein
   5536..5628    -  CDS            lacI (fragment): lac repressor; lacI; The lac repressor binds to the lac operator to inhibit transcription in E. coli. This inhibition can be relieved by adding lactose or isopropyl-β-D-thiogalactopyranoside (IPTG).
   5811..6396    -  rep_origin     ori: high-copy-number ColE1/pMB1/pBR322/pUC origin of replication
   6567..7427    -  CDS            AmpR: β-lactamase; bla; confers resistance to ampicillin, carbenicillin, and related antibiotics
   7428..7532    -  promoter       AmpR promoter: bla
>Addgene plasmid #23960 | Zahra78-79 | depositor full sequence | sequence record 11264 | Author sequence
GACGGATCGGGAGATCTCCCGATCCCCTATGGTGCACTCTCAGTACAATCTGCTCTGATGCCGCATAGTT
AAGCCAGTATCTGCTCCCTGCTTGTGTGTTGGAGGTCGCTGAGTAGTGCGCGAGCAAAATTTAAGCTACA
ACAAGGCAAGGCTTGACCGACAATTGCATGAAGAATCTGCTTAGGGTTAGGCGTTTTGCGCTGCTTCGCG
ATGTACGGGCCAGATATACGCGTTGACATTGATTATTGACTAGTTATTAATAGTAATCAATTACGGGGTC
ATTAGTTCATAGCCCATATATGGAGTTCCGCGTTACATAACTTACGGTAAATGGCCCGCCTGGCTGACCG
CCCAACGACCCCCGCCCATTGACGTCAATAATGACGTATGTTCCCATAGTAACGCCAATAGGGACTTTCC
ATTGACGTCAATGGGTGGAGTATTTACGGTAAACTGCCCACTTGGCAGTACATCAAGTGTATCATATGCC
AAGTACGCCCCCTATTGACGTCAATGACGGTAAATGGCCCGCCTGGCATTATGCCCAGTACATGACCTTA
TGGGACTTTCCTACTTGGCAGTACATCTACGTATTAGTCATCGCTATTACCATGGTGATGCGGTTTTGGC
AGTACATCAATGGGCGTGGATAGCGGTTTGACTCACGGGGATTTCCAAGTCTCCACCCCATTGACGTCAA
TGGGAGTTTGTTTTGGCACCAAAATCAACGGGACTTTCCAAAATGTCGTAACAACTCCGCCCCATTGACG
CAAATGGGCGGTAGGCGTGTACGGTGGGAGGTCTATATAAGCAGAGCTCTCTGGCTAACTAGAGAACCCA
CTGCTTACTGGCTTATCGAAATTAATACGACTCACTATAGGGAGACCCAAGCTGGCTAGCGCCACCATGG
CCACGTCTGTGCATTTTAACCCTGGGTTAGATTCCAAAGAAGTTAATGGTAATTCGGTGAAAGAAGAGGC
AGAGGTGCAGATCGATGATGGAAAGGAAGAAACCAAAGACCCAGACACAATGTACCATCAGGTCCGGAAA
AAGATAACTCCTTTTGTGATGTCCTTTGGTTTTCGTGTTTTTGGCCTGGTACTGATCATCTTGGACATCA
TTATGGTCATTGTGGACTTGTCTCTTTCTGAGAAGAGTCGTGATGTTGGAGGTGCACCGGAGACTGTTTC
TCTGGTCATCTCTTTCTTTTTTCTCATCGATGTATTGCTCCGTGTTTATGTGGAGGGATTCAAGGTGTAT
TTCAGCTCAAAACTGAATATAGTAGATGCTTGTATTGTGGTCATTACTCTGGTGGTCACCATGATCTACG
CATTCTCCGATTTCTCAGGAGCCAGTCTGATTCCCCAGGTGGTGAGATTCCTGAGGTCTCTGAGGATCCT
AATTCTGGTACGCATCTTCAGACTGGCCTCGCAGAAGAGAGAGCTTGAAAAAGTCACCAGGAGAATGGTT
TCAGAGAACAAAAGAAGATATCGCATGGTTTCTAAGGGTGAAGAGCTGTTCACTGGGGTGGTCCCAATTC
TCGTGGAACTCGACGGTGACGTCAACGGCCACAAATTTTCTGTCTCAGGAGAAGGAGAGGGTGACGCAAC
CTATGGGAAACTCACTCTCAAATTCATCTGCACTACCGGAAAACTGCCAGTCCCTTGGCCGACACTGGTC
ACTACCCTCACATGGGGGGTGCAATGTTTCGCTCGGTATCCAGATCACATGAAACAGCACGACTTCTTCA
AAAGTGCAATGCCTGAGGGCTACGTCCAGGAACGCACTATATTTTTCAAGGACGACGGGAATTATAAAAC
TAGGGCAGAGGTCAAATTTGAAGGAGACACCCTCGTCAACCGGATTGAACTCAAAGGTATTGACTTTAAG
GAGGATGGAAATATCCTGGGTCACAAACTGGAATACAATGCTATCTCAGATAACGTGTACATCACAGCCG
ACAAGCAAAAGAATGGCATCAAGGCAAATTTCAAGATTCGGCACAACATCGAAGATGGTTCCGTGCAGCT
CGCCGATCACTATCAGCAAAATACTCCCATTGGTGATGGACCCGTCCTGCTCCCTGATAACCACTACCTG
TCAACACAATCTAAACTCAGTAAGGACCCCAATGAGAAACGTGACCACATGGTGCTCCTGGAATTTGTCA
CCGCCGCTGGGATCACTCTGGGGTCAATGGTATCAAAGGGTGAAGAACTCTTCACTGGTGTCGTCCCAAT
CCTGGTTGAACTCGACGGCGACGTCAACGGGCACAAATTTAGTGTCTCAGGGGAAGGGGAGGGCGACGCT
ACCTACGGAAAACTGACCCTCAAGTTCATTTGCACCACTGGGAAACTCCCTGTGCCCTGGCCAACTCTGG
TCACTACATTTGGATACGGCCTGATGTGCTTTGCCAGGTATCCTGACCACATGAAGCAGCACGATTTCTT
TAAGTCAGCTATGCCGGAGGGGTACGTGCAAGAGAGGACTATTTTTTTCAAGGATGACGGAAATTATAAA
ACAAGAGCAGAAGTTAAGTTTGAAGGGGACACCCTGGTGAACAGAATAGAGCTGAAAGGCATCGATTTCA
AAGAAGATGGAAACATTCTCGGGCATAAGCTGGAGTACAACTACAACAGCCACAACGTCTATATCATGGC
TGACAAACAGAAGAATGGAATTAAAGTGAACTTCAAAATCAGACATAATATCGAAGATGGCTCAGTGCAG
CTCGCCGACCACTACCAACAGAACACTCCAATTGGTGATGGGCCTGTCCTGCTCCCAGATAACCACTACC
TCTCTTATCAGAGCAAGCTGTCAAAAGATCCGAATGAGAAAAGAGATCATATGGTTCTCCTGGAATTTGT
CACAGCAGCTGGAATCACACTCGGCATGGACGAGCTCTACAAGTGATAGTAAAACTCGAGCTGCAGAGGC
CTGCATGCAAGCTTGGTCTAGAGGGCCCGTTTAAACCCGCTGATCAGCCTCGACTGTGCCTTCTAGTTGC
CAGCCATCTGTTGTTTGCCCCTCCCCCGTGCCTTCCTTGACCCTGGAAGGTGCCACTCCCACTGTCCTTT
CCTAATAAAATGAGGAAATTGCATCGCATTGTCTGAGTAGGTGTCATTCTATTCTGGGGGGTGGGGTGGG
GCAGGACAGCAAGGGGGAGGATTGGGAAGACAATAGCAGGCATGCTGGGGATGCGGTGGGCTCTATGGCT
TCTGAGGCGGAAAGAACCAGCTGGGGCTCTAGGGGGTATCCCC
[124 nt withheld, positions 3264-3387]
C
[91 nt withheld, positions 3389-3479]
A
[49 nt withheld, positions 3481-3529]
CCTTTGACGTTGGAGTCCACGTTCTTT
[37 nt withheld, positions 3557-3593]
ACCCTATCTCGGTCTATTCTTTTGATTTATAAGGGATTTTGCCGATTTCGGCCTATTGGTTAAAAAATGA
GCTGATTTAACAAAAATTTAACGCGAATTAATTCTGTGGAATGTGTGTCAGTTAGGGTGTGGAAAGTCCC
CAGGCTCCCCAGCAGGCAGAAGTATGCAAAGCATGCATCTCAATTAGTCAGCAACCAGGTGTGGAAAGTC
CCCAGGCTCCCCAGCAGGCAGAAGTATGCAAAGCATGCATCTCAATTAGTCAGCAACCATAGTCCCGCCC
CTAACTCCGCCCATCCCGCCCCTAACTCCGCCCAGTTCCGCCCATTCTCCGCCCCATGGCTGACTAATTT
TTTTTATTTATGCAGAGGCCGAGGCCGCCTCTGCCTCTGAGCTATTCCAGAAGTAGTGAGGAGGCTTTTT
TGGAGGCCTAGGCTTTTGCAAAAAGCTCCCGGGAGCTTGTATATCCATTTTCGGATCTGATCAGCACGTG
ATGAAAAAGCCTGAACTCACCGCGACGTCTGTCGAGAAGTTTCTGATCGAAAAGTTCGACAGCGTCTCCG
ACCTGATGCAGCTCTCGGAGGGCGAAGAATCTCGTGCTTTCAGCTTCGATGTAGGAGGGCGTGGATATGT
CCTGCGGGTAAATAGCTGCGCCGATGGTTTCTACAAAGATCGTTATGTTTATCGGCACTTTGCATCGGCC
GCGCTCCCGATTCCGGAAGTGCTTGACATTGGGGAATTCAGCGAGAGCCTGACCTATTGCATCTCCCGCC
GTGCACAGGGTGTCACGTTGCAAGACCTGCCTGAAACCGAACTGCCCGCTGTTCTGCAGCCGGTCGCGGA
GGCCATGGATGCGATCGCTGCGGCCGATCTTAGCCAGACGAGCGGGTTCGGCCCATTCGGACCGCAAGGA
ATCGGTCAATACACTACATGGCGTGATTTCATATGCGCGATTGCTGATCCCCATGTGTATCACTGGCAAA
CTGTGATGGACGACACCGTCAGTGCGTCCGTCGCGCAGGCTCTCGATGAGCTGATGCTTTGGGCCGAGGA
CTGCCCCGAAGTCCGGCACCTCGTGCACGCGGATTTCGGCTCCAACAATGTCCTGACGGACAATGGCCGC
ATAACAGCGGTCATTGACTGGAGCGAGGCGATGTTCGGGGATTCCCAATACGAGGTCGCCAACATCTTCT
TCTGGAGGCCGTGGTTGGCTTGTATGGAGCAGCAGACGCGCTACTTCGAGCGGAGGCATCCGGAGCTTGC
AGGATCGCCGCGGCTCCGGGCGTATATGCTCCGCATTGGTCTTGACCAACTCTATCAGAGCTTGGTTGAC
GGCAATTTCGATGATGCAGCTTGGGCGCAGGGTCGATGCGACGCAATCGTCCGATCCGGAGCCGGGACTG
TCGGGCGTACACAAATCGCCCGCAGAAGCGCGGCCGTCTGGACCGATGGCTGTGTAGAAGTACTCGCCGA
TAGTGGAAACCGACGCCCCAGCACTCGTCCGAGGGCAAAGGAATAGCACGTGCTACGAGATTTCGATTCC
ACCGCCGCCTTCTATGAAAGGTTGGGCTTCGGAATCGTTTTCCGGGACGCCGGCTGGATGATCCTCCAGC
GCGGGGATCTCATGCTGGAGTTCTTCGCCCACCCCAACTTGTTTATTGCAGCTTATAATGGTTACAAATA
AAGCAATAGCATCACAAATTTCACAAATAAAGCATTTTTTTCACTGCATTCTAGTTGTGGTTTGTCCAAA
CTCATCAATGTATCTTATCATGTCTGTATACCGTCGACCTCTAGCTAGAGCTTGGCGTAATCATGGTCAT
AGCTGTTTCCTGTGTGAAATTGTTATCCGCTCACAATTCCACACAACATACGAGCCGGAAGCATAAAGTG
TAAAGCCTGGGGTGCCTAATGAGTGAGCTAACTCACATTAATTGCGTTGCGCTCACTGCCCGCTTTCCAG
TCGGGAAACCTGTCGTGCCAGCTGCATTAATGAATCGGCCAACGCGCGGGGAGAGGCGGTTTGCGTATTG
GGCGCTCTTCCGCTTCCTCGCTCACTGACTCGCTGCGCTCGGTCGTTCGGCTGCGGCGAGCGGTATCAGC
TCACTCAAAGGCGGTAATACGGTTATCCACAGAATCAGGGGATAACGCAGGAAAGAACATGTGAGCAAAA
GGCCAGCAAAAGGCCAGGAACCGTAAAAAGGCCGCGTTGCTGGCGTTTTTCCATAGGCTCCGCCCCCCTG
ACGAGCATCACAAAAATCGACGCTCAAGTCAGAGGTGGCGAAACCCGACAGGACTATAAAGATACCAGGC
GTTTCCCCCTGGAAGCTCCCTCGTGCGCTCTCCTGTTCCGACCCTGCCGCTTACCGGATACCTGTCCGCC
TTTCTCCCTTCGGGAAGCGTGGCGCTTTCTCATAGCTCACGCTGTAGGTATCTCAGTTCGGTGTAGGTCG
TTCGCTCCAAGCTGGGCTGTGTGCACGAACCCCCCGTTCAGCCCGACCGCTGCGCCTTATCCGGTAACTA
TCGTCTTGAGTCCAACCCGGTAAGACACGACTTATCGCCACTGGCAGCAGCCACTGGTAACAGGATTAGC
AGAGCGAGGTATGTAGGCGGTGCTACAGAGTTCTTGAAGTGGTGGCCTAACTACGGCTACACTAGAAGAA
CAGTATTTGGTATCTGCGCTCTGCTGAAGCCAGTTACCTTCGGAAAAAGAGTTGGTAGCTCTTGATCCGG
CAAACAAACCACCGCTGGTAGCGGTTTTTTTGTTTGCAAGCAGCAGATTACGCGCAGAAAAAAAGGATCT
CAAGAAGATCCTTTGATCTTTTCTACGGGGTCTGACGCTCAGTGGAACGAAAACTCACGTTAAGGGATTT
TGGTCATGAGATTATCAAAAAGGATCTTCACCTAGATCCTTTTAAATTAAAAATGAAGTTTTAAATCAAT
CTAAAGTATATATGAGTAAACTTGGTCTGACAGTTACCAATGCTTAATCAGTGAGGCACCTATCTCAGCG
ATCTGTCTATTTCGTTCATCCATAGTTGCCTGACTCCCCGTCGTGTAGATAACTACGATACGGGAGGGCT
TACCATCTGGCCCCAGTGCTGCAATGATACCGCGAGACCCACGCTCACCGGCTCCAGATTTATCAGCAAT
AAACCAGCCAGCCGGAAGGGCCGAGCGCAGAAGTGGTCCTGCAACTTTATCCGCCTCCATCCAGTCTATT
AATTGTTGCCGGGAAGCTAGAGTAAGTAGTTCGCCAGTTAATAGTTTGCGCAACGTTGTTGCCATTGCTA
CAGGCATCGTGGTGTCACGCTCGTCGTTTGGTATGGCTTCATTCAGCTCCGGTTCCCAACGATCAAGGCG
AGTTACATGATCCCCCATGTTGTGCAAAAAAGCGGTTAGCTCCTTCGGTCCTCCGATCGTTGTCAGAAGT
AAGTTGGCCGCAGTGTTATCACTCATGGTTATGGCAGCACTGCATAATTCTCTTACTGTCATGCCATCCG
TAAGATGCTTTTCTGTGACTGGTGAGTACTCAACCAAGTCATTCTGAGAATAGTGTATGCGGCGACCGAG
TTGCTCTTGCCCGGCGTCAATACGGGATAATACCGCGCCACATAGCAGAACTTTAAAAGTGCTCATCATT
GGAAAACGTTCTTCGGGGCGAAAACTCTCAAGGATCTTACCGCTGTTGAGATCCAGTTCGATGTAACCCA
CTCGTGCACCCAACTGATCTTCAGCATCTTTTACTTTCACCAGCGTTTCTGGGTGAGCAAAAACAGGAAG
GCAAAATGCCGCAAAAAAGGGAATAAGGGCGACACGGAAATGTTGAATACTCATACTCTTCCTTTTTCAA
TATTATTGAAGCATTTATCAGGGTTATTGTCTCATGAGCGGATACATATTTGAATGTATTTAGAAAAATA
AACAAATAGGGGTTCCGCGCACATTTCCCCGAAAAGTGCCACCTGACGTC
