>Addgene plasmid #23960 | Zahra78-79 | addgene partial sequence | sequence record 29799 | 23960 with CMV-F
GAGCTCTCTGGCTAACTAGAGAACCCACTGCTTACTGGCTTATCGAAATTAATACGACTCACTATAGGGA
GACCCAAGCTGGCTAGCGCCACCATGGCCACGTCTGTGCATTTTAACCCTGGGTTAGATTCCAAAGAAGT
TAATGGTAATTCGGTGAAAGAAGAGGCAGAGGTGCAGATCGATGATGGAAAGGAAGAAACCAAAGACCCA
GACACAATGTACCATCAGGTCCGGAAAAAGATAACTCCTTTTGTGATGTCCTTTGGTTTTCGTGTTTTTG
GCCTGGTACTGATCATCTTGGACATCATTATGGTCATTGTGGACTTGTCTCTTTCTGAGAAGAGTCGTGA
TGTTGGAGGTGCACCGGAGACTGTTTCTCTGGTCATCTCTTTCTTTTTTCTCATCGATGTATTGCTCCGT
GTTTATGTGGAGGGATTCAAGGTGTATTTCAGCTCAAAACTGAATATAGTAGATGCTTGTATTGTGGTCA
TTACTCTGGTGGTCACCATGATCTACGCATTCTCCGATTTCTCAGGAGCCAGTCTGATTCCCCAGGTGGT
GAGATTCCTGAGGTCTCTGAGGATCCTAATTCTGGTACGCATCTTCAGACTGGCCTCGCAGAAGAGAGAG
CTTGAAAAAGTCACCAGGAGAATGGTTTCAGAGAACAAAAGAAGATATCGCATGGTTTCTANGGTGAAGA
GCTGTTCACTGGGGTGGTCCCAATTCTCGTGAACTCGACGGTGACGTCACGGCACAAAT
